Addgene plasmid #228333: pMT1883
Purpose: Homoserine lactone (HSL)-regulatable EGFP expression
Depositing lab: Jun Ishii. Depositing organization: Kobe University. Publication: Designing strong inducible synthetic promoters in yeasts. Tominaga M, Shima Y, Nozaki K, Ito Y, Someda M, Shoya Y, Hashii N, Obata C, Matsumoto-Kitano M, Suematsu K, Matsukawa T, Hosoya K, Hashiba N, Kondo A, Ishii J. Nat Commun. 2024 Dec 19;15(1):10653. doi: 10.1038/s41467-024-54865-z. PubMed 39702268.
Backbone
  Vector backbone: pUC19
  Vector type: Yeast Expression, Synthetic Biology
  Selectable markers: Hygromycin
Growth in bacteria
  Bacterial resistance: Ampicillin, 100 μg/mL
  Growth temperature: 37°C
  Growth strain: DH5alpha
  Copy number: High Copy
Gene/Insert
  Gene/Insert name: EGFP
  Species: Synthetic; Aequorea victoria
  Promoter: Homoserine lactone (HSL)-regulatable synthetic promoter (KpHsl10.1)
  Cloning method: Ligation Independent Cloning
Terms and licenses: Academic/Nonprofit Terms; Industry Terms: Not Available to Industry
How to cite: pMT1883 was a gift from Jun Ishii (Addgene plasmid # 228333 ; http://n2t.net/addgene:228333 ; RRID:Addgene_228333)
