[The description below was written by a language model from this plasmid's Addgene catalogue record and pLannotate feature annotations shown in this document.]
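Description:
pMT1883 is a 7.5 kb yeast expression and synthetic-biology plasmid built on the pUC19 backbone. In E. coli it is maintained at high copy through the ColE1/pUC origin and selected with ampicillin via the bla gene. Remnants of the pUC lac region (CAP site, lac promoter and operator, lacZα and lacI fragments) flank the inserted cassettes and appear to be backbone leftovers. No yeast replication origin is annotated. This suggests the plasmid is meant to integrate into the host genome rather than replicate episomally, although the record does not state this. The "Kp" prefix of the promoter name and the AOX1-derived parts point to Komagataella phaffii (Pichia pastoris) as the intended host, though this too is inferred.

The payload is EGFP, the Aequorea victoria-derived green fluorescent protein, placed under KpHsl10.1, a synthetic promoter regulated by homoserine lactone (HSL). The annotation detects only a short AOX1 promoter fragment immediately upstream of EGFP, which is consistent with an AOX1-derived core element within the synthetic design. Its upstream regulatory sequences are not annotated. Transcription ends at the AOX1 terminator. No HSL-responsive transcription factor is annotated on the plasmid, so that component is presumably supplied separately. Yeast selection relies on a hygromycin phosphotransferase (hph) cassette driven by a TEF1 promoter fragment and closed by a CYC1 terminator fragment. An ARG4 (argininosuccinate lyase) coding sequence matching the S. cerevisiae gene, preceded by a short DED81 fragment, is also present. It could act as an auxotrophic marker or integration homology, but the record does not give its role. The construct serves as a fluorescent reporter for measuring the HSL-inducible output of this promoter.
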