Features (pLannotate 1.2.2; 21 found; start..end, strand, type, name):
     96..200     +  promoter       AmpR promoter: bla
    201..1061    +  CDS            AmpR: β-lactamase; bla; confers resistance to ampicillin, carbenicillin, and related antibiotics
   1232..1820    +  rep_origin     ori: high-copy-number ColE1/pMB1/pBR322/pUC origin of replication
   2003..2095    +  CDS            lacI (fragment): lac repressor; lacI; The lac repressor binds to the lac operator to inhibit transcription in E. coli. This inhibition can be relieved by adding lactose or isopropyl-β-D-thiogalactopyranoside (IPTG).
   2108..2129    +  protein_bind   CAP binding site: CAP binding activates transcription in the presence of cAMP. E. coli catabolite activator protein
   2144..2174    +  promoter       lac promoter: promoter for the E. coli lac operon
   2182..2198    +  protein_bind   lac operator: The lac repressor binds to the lac operator to inhibit transcription in E. coli. This inhibition can be relieved by adding lactose or isopropyl-β-D-thiogalactopyranoside (IPTG). lac repressor encoded by lacI
   2243..2311    +  CDS            DED81 (fragment): SYNC_SACPA - Protein inferred from homology: Swiss-Prot protein existence level 3. From Saccharomyces paradoxus (Yeast) (Saccharomyces douglasii).
   2503..3867    +  CDS            ARG4: ARLY_YEAST - Experimental evidence at protein level: Swiss-Prot protein existence level 1. From Saccharomyces cerevisiae (strain ATCC 204508 / S288c) (Baker's yeast).
   4288..4453    +  promoter       AOX1 promoter (fragment): Pichia pastoris AOX1; inducible promoter, regulated by methanol
   4460..5176    +  CDS            EGFP: EGFP is a basic (constitutively fluorescent) green fluorescent protein published in 1996, derived from Aequorea victoria. It is reported to be a rapidly-maturing weak dimer with moderate acid sensitivity.
   5185..5250    +  CDS            AOX1 (fragment): ALOX1_KOMPC - Experimental evidence at protein level: Swiss-Prot protein existence level 1. Major isoform of alcohol oxidase, which catalyzes the oxidation of methanol to formaldehyde and hydrogen peroxide, the first step in the methanol utilization pathway of methylotrophic yeasts. From Komagataella phaffii (strain ATCC 76273 / CBS 7435 / CECT 11047 / NRRL Y-11430 / Wegner 21-1) (Yeast) (Pichia pastoris).
   5254..5500    +  terminator     AOX1 terminator: Pichia pastoris AOX1; transcription terminator for AOX1
   5521..5546    -  misc_feature   MCS (fragment): pUC18/19 multiple cloning site
   5545..5883    +  promoter       TEF1 promoter (fragment): S. cerevisiae TEF1; promoter for EF-1α
   5897..6919    +  CDS            hph: KHYB_ECOLX - Experimental evidence at protein level: Swiss-Prot protein existence level 1. The aminoglycoside phosphotransferases achieve inactivation of their antibiotic substrates by phosphorylation. Only phosphorylates hygromycin and closely related compounds such as demethyl analogs and destomycin. From Escherichia coli.
   6934..7047    +  terminator     CYC1 terminator (fragment): S. cerevisiae CYC1; transcription terminator for CYC1
   7050..7107    -  CDS            lacI (fragment): lac repressor; lacI; The lac repressor binds to the lac operator to inhibit transcription in E. coli. This inhibition can be relieved by adding lactose or isopropyl-β-D-thiogalactopyranoside (IPTG).
   7125..7282    +  CDS            lacZα (fragment): LacZα fragment of β-galactosidase; lacZ fragment
   7288..7387    -  misc_feature   bom (fragment): basis of mobility region from pBR322
   7489..1       -  CDS            rop (fragment) (across the origin): Rop protein, which maintains plasmids at low copy number; rop
>Addgene plasmid #228333 | pMT1883 | addgene full sequence | sequence record 457077 | Addgene NGS Result
GACGAAAGGGCCTCGTGATACGCCTATTTTTATAGGTTAATGTCATGATAATAATGGTTTCTTAGACGTC
AGGTGGCACTTTTCGGGGAAATGTGCGCGGAACCCCTATTTGTTTATTTTTCTAAATACATTCAAATATG
TATCCGCTCATGAGACAATAACCCTGATAAATGCTTCAATAATATTGAAAAAGGAAGAGTATGAGTATTC
AACATTTCCGTGTCGCCCTTATTCCCTTTTTTGCGGCATTTTGCCTTCCTGTTTTTGCTCACCCAGAAAC
GCTGGTGAAAGTAAAAGATGCTGAAGATCAGTTGGGTGCACGAGTGGGTTACATCGAACTGGATCTCAAC
AGCGGTAAGATCCTTGAGAGTTTTCGCCCCGAAGAACGTTTTCCAATGATGAGCACTTTTAAAGTTCTGC
TATGTGGCGCGGTATTATCCCGTATTGACGCCGGGCAAGAGCAACTCGGTCGCCGCATACACTATTCTCA
GAATGACTTGGTTGAGTACTCACCAGTCACAGAAAAGCATCTTACGGATGGCATGACAGTAAGAGAATTA
TGCAGTGCTGCCATAACCATGAGTGATAACACTGCGGCCAACTTACTTCTGACAACGATCGGAGGACCGA
AGGAGCTAACCGCTTTTTTGCACAACATGGGGGATCATGTAACTCGCCTTGATCGTTGGGAACCGGAGCT
GAATGAAGCCATACCAAACGACGAGCGTGACACCACGATGCCTGTAGCAATGGCAACAACGTTGCGCAAA
CTATTAACTGGCGAACTACTTACTCTAGCTTCCCGGCAACAATTAATAGACTGGATGGAGGCGGATAAAG
TTGCAGGACCACTTCTGCGCTCGGCCCTTCCGGCTGGCTGGTTTATTGCTGATAAATCTGGAGCCGGTGA
GCGTGGGTCTCGCGGTATCATTGCAGCACTGGGGCCAGATGGTAAGCCCTCCCGTATCGTAGTTATCTAC
ACGACGGGGAGTCAGGCAACTATGGATGAACGAAATAGACAGATCGCTGAGATAGGTGCCTCACTGATTA
AGCATTGGTAACTGTCAGACCAAGTTTACTCATATATACTTTAGATTGATTTAAAACTTCATTTTTAATT
TAAAAGGATCTAGGTGAAGATCCTTTTTGATAATCTCATGACCAAAATCCCTTAACGTGAGTTTTCGTTC
CACTGAGCGTCAGACCCCGTAGAAAAGATCAAAGGATCTTCTTGAGATCCTTTTTTTCTGCGCGTAATCT
GCTGCTTGCAAACAAAAAAACCACCGCTACCAGCGGTGGTTTGTTTGCCGGATCAAGAGCTACCAACTCT
TTTTCCGAAGGTAACTGGCTTCAGCAGAGCGCAGATACCAAATACTGTTCTTCTAGTGTAGCCGTAGTTA
GGCCACCACTTCAAGAACTCTGTAGCACCGCCTACATACCTCGCTCTGCTAATCCTGTTACCAGTGGCTG
CTGCCAGTGGCGATAAGTCGTGTCTTACCGGGTTGGACTCAAGACGATAGTTACCGGATAAGGCGCAGCG
GTCGGGCTGAACGGGGGGTTCGTGCACACAGCCCAGCTTGGAGCGAACGACCTACACCGAACTGAGATAC
CTACAGCGTGAGCTATGAGAAAGCGCCACGCTTCCCGAAGGGAGAAAGGCGGACAGGTATCCGGTAAGCG
GCAGGGTCGGAACAGGAGAGCGCACGAGGGAGCTTCCAGGGGGAAACGCCTGGTATCTTTATAGTCCTGT
CGGGTTTCGCCACCTCTGACTTGAGCGTCGATTTTTGTGATGCTCGTCAGGGGGGCGGAGCCTATGGAAA
AACGCCAGCAACGCGGCCTTTTTACGGTTCCTGGCCTTTTGCTGGCCTTTTGCTCACATGTTCTTTCCTG
CGTTATCCCCTGATTCTGTGGATAACCGTATTACCGCCTTTGAGTGAGCTGATACCGCTCGCCGCAGCCG
AACGACCGAGCGCAGCGAGTCAGTGAGCGAGGAAGCGGAAGAGCGCCCAATACGCAAACCGCCTCTCCCC
GCGCGTTGGCCGATTCATTAATGCAGCTGGCACGACAGGTTTCCCGACTGGAAAGCGGGCAGTGAGCGCA
ACGCAATTAATGTGAGTTAGCTCACTCATTAGGCACCCCAGGCTTTACACTTTATGCTTCCGGCTCGTAT
GTTGTGTGGAATTGTGAGCGGATAACAATTTCACACAGGAAACAGCTATGACCATGATTACGCCGCTAGC
CATGGTTGTGCGACAGATTCACTGTGAAAGACTGTTCATTATACCCACGTTTCACTGGGAGATGTAAGCC
TTAGGTGTTTTACCCTGATTAGATAATACAATAACCAACAGAAATACGAGAATCTAAACTAATTTCGATG
ATTCATTTTTCTTTTTACCGCGCTGCCTCTTTTGGCAATTCTTTCACCTATATTCTACCTTCTCTTTCCT
TTTGTTCTAAACTTATTACCAGCTATCTATGTCGAATCAAGAAGAAGGACTTAAACTGTGGGGTGGCAGG
TTTACTGGGGCTACTGACCCCTTGATGGATTTGTATAACGCTTCCTTACCTTACGACAAGAAAATGTACA
AGGTGGATTTAGAAGGAACAAAAGTTTACACTGAGGGCCTGGAGAAAATTAATTTGCTAACTAAAGACGA
ACTAAGTGAGATTCATCGTGGTCTCAAATTGATTGAAGCAGAGTGGGCAGAAGGGAAGTTTGTTGAGAAG
CCAGGGGATGAGGATATTCACACTGCTAATGAACGTCGCTTGGGTGAGTTGATTGGTCGTGGAATCTCTG
GTAAGGTTCATACCGGAAGGTCTAGAAATGATCAAGTTGCCACTGATATGCGGTTGTATGTCAGAGACAA
TCTAACTCAGTTGGCTGACTATCTGAAGCAGTTCATTCAAGTAATCATCAAGAGAGCTGAACAGGAAATA
GACGTCTTGATGCCCGGTTATACTCACTTGCAAAGAGCTCAACCAATCAGATGGTCTCACTGGTTGAGCA
TGTATGCTACCTATTTCACTGAAGATTATGAGAGACTGAATCAAATCGTTAAAAGGTTGAACAAATCCCC
ATTGGGAGCTGGAGCTTTGGCTGGTCATCCTTATGGAATTGATCGTGAATACATTGCTGAGAGATTAGGG
TTTGATTCTGTTATTGGTAATTCTTTGGCCGCTGTTTCAGACAGAGATTTTGTAGTCGAAACCATGTTCT
GGTCTTCGTTGTTTATGAATCATATTTCTCGATTCTCAGAAGATTTGATCATTTACTCCACTGGAGAGTT
TGGATTTATCAAGTTGGCAGATGCTTATTCTACTGGATCTTCTCTGATGCCTCAAAAAAAAAACCCAGAC
TCTTTGGAGTTATTGAGGGGTAAATCTGGTAGATGTTTTGGGGCCTTGGCTGGTTTCCTCATGTCTATTA
AGTCCATTCCGTCAACCTATAACAAAGATATGCAAGAGGATAAGGAGCCTTTATTTGATACTCTAATCAC
TGTAGAGCACTCGATTTTGATAGCATCCGGTGTAGTTTCTACCTTGAACATTGATGCCGAACGAATGAAG
AATGCTCTAACTATGGATATGCTGGCTACAGATCTTGCCGACTATTTAGTTAGAAGGGGAGTTCCATTCA
GAGAAACTCACCACATTTCTGGTGAATGTGTCAGACAAGCCGAGGAGTTGAACCTTTCTGGTATTGATCA
GTTGTCCCTCGAACAATTGAAATCCATTGACTCCCGTTTTGAGGCTGATGTGGCTTCAACGTTTGACTTT
GAAGCCAGTGTTGAAAAAAGAACTGCCACCGGAGGAACTTCTAAGACTGCTGTTTTAAAGCAATTGGATG
CACTGAATGAAAAGCTAGAGTCTTGACTGCAGGTCGACAGCGTGTTTTTTATTCCTTAAGTTACGCAAGG
TCGAACATAAGTACCTGTAGGATCGTACAGGTTTACGCAAGGTCGAACATAAGTACCTGTAGGATCGTAC
AGGTCGCTATTACGCCAGCGGATCCACCTGTAGGATCGTACAGGTGAACCTGTAGGATCGTACAGGTCAA
CCTGTAGGATCGTACAGGTACGTATGTGATCCGGATGATAATGTTAAGTTACGCAAGGTCGAACATAAGT
ACCTGTAGGATCGTACAGGTTTACGCAAGGTCGAACATAAGTACCTGTAGGATCGTACAGGTCGCTATTA
CGCCAGCGGATCCACCTGTAGGATCGTACAGGTGAACCTGTAGGATCGTACAGGTCAACCTGTAGGATCG
TACAGGTACGTATGTGAAGCAATATATAAACAGAAGGAAGCTGCCCTGTCTTAAACCTTTTTTTTTATCA
TCATTATTAGCTTACTTTCATAATTGCGACTGGTTCCAATTGACAAGCTTTTGATTTTAACGACTTTTAA
CGACAACTTGAGAAGATCAAAAAACAACTAATTATTCGAAACGACTAGTATGGTTTCTAAGGGTGAAGAG
TTGTTCACTGGTGTTGTTCCAATCTTGGTTGAGTTGGACGGTGACGTTAACGGACACAAGTTCTCTGTTT
CTGGTGAAGGTGAGGGTGACGCTACTTACGGAAAGTTGACTTTGAAGTTCATCTGTACTACTGGTAAGTT
GCCAGTTCCATGGCCAACTTTGGTTACTACTTTGACTTACGGTGTTCAGTGTTTCTCCAGATACCCAGAC
CACATGAAGCAGCACGATTTCTTCAAGTCTGCTATGCCAGAGGGTTACGTTCAAGAGAGAACTATCTTCT
TCAAGGACGACGGTAACTACAAGACTAGAGCTGAGGTTAAGTTCGAGGGTGACACATTGGTTAACAGAAT
CGAGTTGAAGGGTATCGACTTCAAAGAGGACGGAAACATCTTGGGTCACAAGTTGGAGTACAACTACAAC
TCCCACAACGTTTACATCATGGCTGACAAGCAGAAGAACGGTATCAAGGTTAACTTCAAGATCAGACACA
ACATCGAGGACGGTTCCGTTCAATTGGCTGACCACTACCAACAGAACACTCCAATTGGTGACGGTCCAGT
TTTGTTGCCAGACAACCACTACTTGTCCACTCAATCCGCTTTGTCCAAGGACCCAAACGAGAAGAGAGAT
CACATGGTTTTGTTGGAGTTCGTTACTGCTGCTGGTATCACTTTGGGTATGGACGAGTTGTACAAGTAAC
TCGAGCCTTAGACATGACTGTTCCTCAGTTCAAGTTGGGCACTTACGAGAAGACCGGTCTTGCTAGATTC
TAATCAAGAGGATGTCAGAATGCCATTTGCCTGAGAGATGCAGGCTTCATTTTTGATACTTTTTTATTTG
TAACCTATATAGTATAGGATTTTTTTTGTCATTTTGTTTCTTCTCGTACGAGCTTGCTCCTGATCAGCCT
ATCTCGCAGCTGATGAATATCTTGTGGTAGGGGTTTGGGAAAATCATTCGAGTTTGATGTTTTTCTTGGT
ATTTCCCACTCCTCTTCAGAGTACAGAAGATTAAGTGAGACGTTCGTTTGTGCAAGCTTAGATCCCCGGG
TACCGAGCTCGAATTCGCCGTACCACTTCAAAACACCCAAGCACAGCATACTAAATTTCCCCTCTTTCTT
CCTCTAGGGTGTCGTTAATTACCCGTACTAAAGGTTTGGAAAAGAAAAAAGAGACCGCCTCGTTTCTTTT
TCTTCGTCGAAAAAGGCAATAAAAATTTTTATCACGTTTCTTTTTCTTGAAAATTTTTTTTTTTGATTTT
TTTCTCTTTCGATGACCTCCCATTGATATTTAAGTTAATAAACGGTCTTCAATTTCTCAAGTTTCAGTTT
CATTTTTCTTGTTCTATTACAACTTTTTTTACTTCTTGCTCATTAGAAAGAAAGCATAGCAATCTAATCT
AAGTTTTAATTACAAAATGAAGAAGCCAGAGTTGACTGCTACTTCCGTTGAGAAGTTCTTGATCGAGAAG
TTCGACTCCGTTTCCGACTTGATGCAATTGTCTGAAGGTGAAGAGTCCAGAGCTTTCTCCTTTGACGTTG
GTGGTAGAGGTTACGTTTTGAGAGTTAATTCCTGTGCTGACGGTTTCTACAAGGACAGATACGTTTACAG
ACACTTCGCTTCCGCTGCTTTGCCAATTCCAGAGGTTTTGGACATTGGTGAGTTCTCCGAGTCCTTGACT
TACTGTATCTCCAGAAGAGCTCAGGGAGTTACATTGCAAGACTTGCCAGAAACTGAGTTGCCAGCTGTTT
TGCAACCAGTTGCTGAAGCTATGGACGCTATTGCTGCTGCTGACTTGTCTCAAACTTCTGGTTTTGGTCC
ATTCGGTCCACAGGGTATTGGTCAGTACACTACTTGGAGAGACTTCATCTGTGCTATCGCTGACCCACAT
GTTTACCACTGGCAAACTGTTATGGACGATACTGTTTCCGCTTCCGTTGCTCAGGCTTTGGACGAATTGA
TGTTGTGGGCTGAAGATTGTCCTGAGGTTAGACATTTGGTTCACGCTGACTTCGGTTCCAACAACGTTTT
GACTGACAACGGTAGAATCACTGCTGTTATCGACTGGTCCGAAGCTATGTTCGGTGACTCTCAATACGAG
GTTGCTAACATCTTCTTTTGGAGACCATGGTTGGCTTGTATGGAACAGCAGACTAGATACTTCGAGAGAA
GACACCCAGAATTGGCTGGTTCCCCAAGATTGAGAGCTTACATGTTGAGAATCGGTTTGGACCAGTTGTA
CCAGTCCTTGGTTGATGGTAACTTCGATGATGCTGCTTGGGCTCAAGGTAGATGTGACGCTATCGTTAGA
TCCGGTGCTGGTACTGTTGGTAGAACTCAGATTGCTAGAAGATCCGCTGCTGTTTGGACTGACGGTTGTG
TTGAAGTTTTGGCTGACTCCGGTAACAGAAGACCATCCACTAGACCAAGAGCTAAAGAGGTTGGTAGAGT
TTAAGTATTAAGAACGTTATTTATATTTCAAATTTTTCTTTTTTTTCTCTACAGACGCTGTACGCATGTA
ACATTATACTGAAAACCTTGCTTGAGAAGGTTTTGGGACGCTCGAAGATCCAGCTGCATTAATGAATCGG
CCAACGCGCGGGGAGAGGCGGTTTGCGTATTGGGCGCTCTTCCGCTTCCTCGGAATTCACTGGCCGTCGT
TTTACAACGTCGTGACTGGGAAAACCCTGGCGTTACCCAACTTAATCGCCTTGCAGCACATCCCCCTTTC
GCCAGCTGGCGTAATAGCGAAGAGGCCCGCACCGATCGCCCTTCCCAACAGTTGCGCAGCCTGAATGGCG
AATGGCGCCTGATGCGGTATTTTCTCCTTACGCATCTGTGCGGTATTTCACACCGCATATGGTGCACTCT
CAGTACAATCTGCTCTGATGCCGCATAGTTAAGCCAGCCCCGACACCCGCCAACACCCGCTGACGCGCCC
TGACGGGCTTGTCTGCTCCCGGCATCCGCTTACAGACAAGCTGTGACCGTCTCCGGGAGCTGCATGTGTC
AGAGGTTTTCACCGTCATCACCGAAACGCGCGA
